Addgene plasmid #115946: pTW103
Purpose: ORF insert for replicon MoClo
Depositing lab: Ron Weiss. Depositing organization: Massachusetts Institute of Technology. Publication: Small-molecule-based regulation of RNA-delivered circuits in mammalian cells. Wagner TE, Becraft JR, Bodner K, Teague B, Zhang X, Woo A, Porter E, Alburquerque B, Dobosh B, Andries O, Sanders NN, Beal J, Densmore D, Kitada T, Weiss R. Nat Chem Biol. 2018 Nov;14(11):1043-1050. doi: 10.1038/s41589-018-0146-9. Epub 2018 Oct 16. PubMed 30327560.
Backbone
  Vector backbone: pUC19
  Vector type: Synthetic Biology
Growth in bacteria
  Bacterial resistance: Ampicillin, 100 μg/mL
  Growth temperature: 37°C
  Growth strain: DH5alpha
  Copy number: High Copy
Gene/Insert
  Gene/Insert name: Lvl0 L7Ae
  Species: Bacteriophage
  Cloning method: Gateway Cloning
Terms and licenses: Academic/Nonprofit Terms; Industry Terms: Not Available to Industry
How to cite: pTW103 was a gift from Ron Weiss (Addgene plasmid # 115946 ; http://n2t.net/addgene:115946 ; RRID:Addgene_115946)
