[The description below was written by a language model from this plasmid's Addgene catalogue record and pLannotate feature annotations shown in this document.]
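Description:
pTW103 is a small (about 3.1 kb) pUC19-based synthetic biology plasmid that serves as a Level 0 part in a Modular Cloning (MoClo) hierarchy for building RNA replicon constructs. It is a storage and donor plasmid for *E. coli* rather than an expression vector. It replicates from the high-copy ColE1/pUC origin and is selected with ampicillin through the β-lactamase gene and its native bla promoter. Remnants of the pUC19 architecture are annotated around the insert, including a lacZα fragment, the pUC multiple cloning site, the lac promoter, operator and CAP binding site, and short fragments of lacI, bom and rop. These appear to be backbone carry-over and not functional parts of the payload.

The payload is the open reading frame for L7Ae, annotated as a roughly 360 nt coding sequence matching the ribosomal protein L7Ae of the archaeon *Archaeoglobus fulgidus*. The catalogue lists the species as bacteriophage, which disagrees with this sequence-based annotation. L7Ae is an RNA-binding protein that recognises kink-turn (K-turn) motifs, and in synthetic circuits it is widely used as a translational repressor of mRNAs carrying a K-turn in the 5′ untranslated region.

No mammalian promoter, subgenomic promoter, tag or terminator is annotated next to the ORF, consistent with a bare coding part meant to be combined with regulatory parts in higher-level assemblies. The record lists Gateway as the cloning method although the stated purpose refers to MoClo, and no att sites or Type IIS sites are annotated, so the exact assembly junctions cannot be confirmed. The stated purpose is to supply an ORF insert for replicon assembly, in work on RNA-delivered, small-molecule-regulated circuits in mammalian cells.
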