Features (pLannotate 1.2.2; 12 found; start..end, strand, type, name):
    137..236     +  misc_feature   bom (fragment): basis of mobility region from pBR322
    242..399     -  CDS            lacZα (fragment): LacZα fragment of β-galactosidase; lacZ fragment
    396..452     +  misc_feature   MCS: pUC18/19 multiple cloning site
    489..505     -  protein_bind   lac operator: The lac repressor binds to the lac operator to inhibit transcription in E. coli. This inhibition can be relieved by adding lactose or isopropyl-β-D-thiogalactopyranoside (IPTG). lac repressor encoded by lacI
    513..543     -  promoter       lac promoter: promoter for the E. coli lac operon
    558..579     -  protein_bind   CAP binding site: CAP binding activates transcription in the presence of cAMP. E. coli catabolite activator protein
    592..684     -  CDS            lacI (fragment): lac repressor; lacI; The lac repressor binds to the lac operator to inhibit transcription in E. coli. This inhibition can be relieved by adding lactose or isopropyl-β-D-thiogalactopyranoside (IPTG).
    705..1061    +  CDS            rpl7ae: RL7A_ARCFU - Experimental evidence at protein level: Swiss-Prot protein existence level 1. Multifunctional RNA-binding protein that recognizes the K- turn motif in ribosomal RNA, the RNA component of RNase P, box H/ACA, box C/D and box C'/D' sRNAs. From Archaeoglobus fulgidus (strain ATCC 49558 / VC-16 / DSM 4304 / JCM 9628 / NBRC 100126).
   1251..1839    -  rep_origin     ori: high-copy-number ColE1/pMB1/pBR322/pUC origin of replication
   2010..2870    -  CDS            AmpR: β-lactamase; bla; confers resistance to ampicillin, carbenicillin, and related antibiotics
   2871..2975    -  promoter       AmpR promoter: bla
   3070..35      +  CDS            rop (fragment) (across the origin): Rop protein, which maintains plasmids at low copy number; rop
>Addgene plasmid #115946 | pTW103 | addgene full sequence | sequence record 244241 | Addgene NGS Result
TCGCGCGTTTCGGTGATGACGGTGAAAACCTCTGACACATGCAGCTCCCGGAGACGGTCACAGCTTGTCT
GTAAGCGGATGCCGGGAGCAGACAAGCCCGTCAGGGCGCGTCAGCGGGTGTTGGCGGGTGTCGGGGCTGG
CTTAACTATGCGGCATCAGAGCAGATTGTACTGAGAGTGCACCATATGCGGTGTGAAATACCGCACAGAT
GCGTAAGGAGAAAATACCGCATCAGGCGCCATTCGCCATTCAGGCTGCGCAACTGTTGGGAAGGGCGATC
GGTGCGGGCCTCTTCGCTATTACGCCAGCTGGCGAAAGGGGGATGTGCTGCAAGGCGATTAAGTTGGGTA
ACGCCAGGGTTTTCCCAGTCACGACGTTGTAAAACGACGGCCAGTGAATTCGAGCTCGGTACCCGGGGAT
CCTCTAGAGTCGACCTGCAGGCATGCAAGCTTGGCGTAATCATGGTCATAGCTGTTTCCTGTGTGAAATT
GTTATCCGCTCACAATTCCACACAACATACGAGCCGGAAGCATAAAGTGTAAAGCCTGGGGTGCCTAATG
AGTGAGCTAACTCACATTAATTGCGTTGCGCTCACTGCCCGCTTTCCAGTCGGGAAACCTGTCGTGCCAG
CTGCATTAATGAATCGGCCAACGCGCGGGGAGAGGCGGTTTGCGTATTGGGCGCTCTTCCGCTGGTCTCA
CACCATGTACGTGAGATTTGAGGTTCCTGAGGACATGCAGAACGAAGCTCTGAGTCTGCTGGAGAAGGTT
AGGGAGAGCGGTAAGGTAAAGAAAGGTACCAACGAGACGACAAAGGCTGTGGAGAGGGGACTGGCAAAGC
TCGTTTACATCGCAGAGGATGTTGACCCGCCTGAGATCGTTGCTCATCTGCCCCTCCTCTGCGAGGAGAA
GAATGTGCCGTACATTTACGTTAAAAGCAAGAACGACCTTGGAAGGGCTGTGGGCATTGAGGTGCCATGC
GCTTCGGCAGCGATAATCAACGAGGGAGAGCTGAGAAAGGAGCTTGGAAGCCTTGTGGAGAAGATTAAAG
GCCTTCAGAAGTAATAATGAGACCGCTTCCTCGCTCACTGACTCGCTGCGCTCGGTCGTTCGGCTGCGGC
GAGCGGTATCAGCTCACTCAAAGGCGGTAATACGGTTATCCACAGAATCAGGGGATAACGCAGGAAAGAA
CATGTGAGCAAAAGGCCAGCAAAAGGCCAGGAACCGTAAAAAGGCCGCGTTGCTGGCGTTTTTCCATAGG
CTCCGCCCCCCTGACGAGCATCACAAAAATCGACGCTCAAGTCAGAGGTGGCGAAACCCGACAGGACTAT
AAAGATACCAGGCGTTTCCCCCTGGAAGCTCCCTCGTGCGCTCTCCTGTTCCGACCCTGCCGCTTACCGG
ATACCTGTCCGCCTTTCTCCCTTCGGGAAGCGTGGCGCTTTCTCATAGCTCACGCTGTAGGTATCTCAGT
TCGGTGTAGGTCGTTCGCTCCAAGCTGGGCTGTGTGCACGAACCCCCCGTTCAGCCCGACCGCTGCGCCT
TATCCGGTAACTATCGTCTTGAGTCCAACCCGGTAAGACACGACTTATCGCCACTGGCAGCAGCCACTGG
TAACAGGATTAGCAGAGCGAGGTATGTAGGCGGTGCTACAGAGTTCTTGAAGTGGTGGCCTAACTACGGC
TACACTAGAAGAACAGTATTTGGTATCTGCGCTCTGCTGAAGCCAGTTACCTTCGGAAAAAGAGTTGGTA
GCTCTTGATCCGGCAAACAAACCACCGCTGGTAGCGGTGGTTTTTTTGTTTGCAAGCAGCAGATTACGCG
CAGAAAAAAAGGATCTCAAGAAGATCCTTTGATCTTTTCTACGGGGTCTGACGCTCAGTGGAACGAAAAC
TCACGTTAAGGGATTTTGGTCATGAGATTATCAAAAAGGATCTTCACCTAGATCCTTTTAAATTAAAAAT
GAAGTTTTAAATCAATCTAAAGTATATATGAGTAAACTTGGTCTGACAGTTACCAATGCTTAATCAGTGA
GGCACCTATCTCAGCGATCTGTCTATTTCGTTCATCCATAGTTGCCTGACTCCCCGTCGTGTAGATAACT
ACGATACGGGAGGGCTTACCATCTGGCCCCAGTGCTGCAATGATACCGCGAGACCCACGCTCACCGGCTC
CAGATTTATCAGCAATAAACCAGCCAGCCGGAAGGGCCGAGCGCAGAAGTGGTCCTGCAACTTTATCCGC
CTCCATCCAGTCTATTAATTGTTGCCGGGAAGCTAGAGTAAGTAGTTCGCCAGTTAATAGTTTGCGCAAC
GTTGTTGCCATTGCTACAGGCATCGTGGTGTCACGCTCGTCGTTTGGTATGGCTTCATTCAGCTCCGGTT
CCCAACGATCAAGGCGAGTTACATGATCCCCCATGTTGTGCAAAAAAGCGGTTAGCTCCTTCGGTCCTCC
GATCGTTGTCAGAAGTAAGTTGGCCGCAGTGTTATCACTCATGGTTATGGCAGCACTGCATAATTCTCTT
ACTGTCATGCCATCCGTAAGATGCTTTTCTGTGACTGGTGAGTACTCAACCAAGTCATTCTGAGAATAGT
GTATGCGGCGACCGAGTTGCTCTTGCCCGGCGTCAATACGGGATAATACCGCGCCACATAGCAGAACTTT
AAAAGTGCTCATCATTGGAAAACGTTCTTCGGGGCGAAAACTCTCAAGGATCTTACCGCTGTTGAGATCC
AGTTCGATGTAACCCACTCGTGCACCCAACTGATCTTCAGCATCTTTTACTTTCACCAGCGTTTCTGGGT
GAGCAAAAACAGGAAGGCAAAATGCCGCAAAAAAGGGAATAAGGGCGACACGGAAATGTTGAATACTCAT
ACTCTTCCTTTTTCAATATTATTGAAGCATTTATCAGGGTTATTGTCTCATGAGCGGATACATATTTGAA
TGTATTTAGAAAAATAAACAAATAGGGGTTCCGCGCACATTTCCCCGAAAAGTGCCACCTGACGTCTAAG
AAACCATTATTATCATGACATTAACCTATAAAAATAGGCGTATCACGAGGCCCTTTCGTC
